Addgene plasmid #55287: mTagBFP2-Cx32-7
Purpose: Localization: Gap Junctions, Excitation: 399, Emission: 456
Depositing lab: Michael Davidson. Depositing organization: Florida State University, Tallahassee. Publication: An enhanced monomeric blue fluorescent protein with the high chemical stability of the chromophore. Subach OM, Cranfill PJ, Davidson MW, Verkhusha VV. PLoS One. 2011;6(12):e28674. Epub 2011 Dec 8. 10.1371/journal.pone.0028674 PubMed 22174863.
Backbone
  Vector backbone: mTagBFP2
  Backbone size w/o insert (bp): 4750
  Vector type: Mammalian Expression
  Selectable markers: Neomycin (select with G418)
Growth in bacteria
  Bacterial resistance: Kanamycin, 50 μg/mL
  Growth temperature: 37°C
  Growth strain: DH5alpha
  Copy number: High Copy
Gene/Insert
  Gene/Insert name: Cx32 (alt names: Human Beta-1 Connexin 32; NM_001097642.2)
  Species: H. sapiens (human)
  Entrez Gene: GJB1 (a.k.a. CMTX, CMTX1, CX32)
  Promoter: CMV
  Tag / fusion protein: mTagBFP2 (C terminal on backbone)
  Cloning method: Unknown
  Sequencing primers: 5′ CMV-F; 3′ SV40pA-R
Terms and licenses: Academic/Nonprofit Terms; Industry Terms
Depositor comments: H. sapiens (human) Beta-1 Connexin 32. Excitation = 399; Emission = 456
How to cite: mTagBFP2-Cx32-7 was a gift from Michael Davidson (Addgene plasmid # 55287 ; http://n2t.net/addgene:55287 ; RRID:Addgene_55287)
