[The description below was written by a language model from this plasmid's Addgene catalogue record and pLannotate feature annotations shown in this document.]
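Description:
mTagBFP2-Cx32-7 is a mammalian expression plasmid that produces human connexin 32 (Cx32, the gap junction beta-1 protein encoded by GJB1) fused to the blue fluorescent protein mTagBFP2. It is built on an mTagBFP2 backbone of about 4.75 kb without the insert, is maintained as a high-copy plasmid in E. coli under kanamycin selection, and carries a neomycin resistance marker so that transfected mammalian cells can be selected with G418. Expression of the fusion is driven by the CMV promoter, a strong constitutive promoter in most mammalian cell lines. The listed 3′ sequencing primer suggests an SV40 polyadenylation signal downstream, although this is not annotated.

The available feature table covers only a 1,710 nt insert record rather than the whole plasmid, so the promoter, origin of replication and resistance cassettes are known only from the catalogue fields. Within that region, a fragment of the multiple cloning site precedes the GJB1 coding sequence, which is followed after a short gap by the mTagBFP2 coding sequence on the same strand. This matches the recorded placement of the fluorescent protein at the C terminus of connexin 32; the "7" in the name may refer to the length of the linker, but the record does not say so. mTagBFP2 is a rapidly maturing monomeric blue protein derived from Entacmaea quadricolor, with low acid sensitivity and recorded excitation and emission at 399 and 456 nm.

Connexins assemble into connexon hemichannels that pair between adjacent cells, so the fusion serves as a localization marker for gap junctions in fluorescence imaging. Its blue emission suits it to multicolour experiments alongside green or red probes.
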