Features (pLannotate 1.2.2; 3 found; start..end, strand, type, name):
      1..25      +  misc_feature   MCS (fragment): multiple cloning site
     88..936     +  CDS            GJB1: CXB1_HUMAN - Also known as CX32. Experimental evidence at protein level: Swiss-Prot protein existence level 1. One gap junction consists of a cluster of closely packed pairs of transmembrane channels, the connexons, through which materials of low MW diffuse from one cell to a neighboring cell. From Homo sapiens (Human).
    958..1668    +  CDS            mTagBFP2: mTagBFP2 is a basic (constitutively fluorescent) blue fluorescent protein published in 2011, derived from Entacmaea quadricolor. It is reported to be a very rapidly-maturing monomer with very low acid sensitivity.
>Addgene plasmid #55287 | mTagBFP2-Cx32-7 | addgene full sequence | sequence record 149894 | insert sequence
GATCTCGAGCTCAAGCTTCGAATTCCCTCTGGGAAAGGGCAGCAGCAGCCAGGTGTGGCAGTGACAGGGA
GGTGTGAATGAGGCAGGATGAACTGGACAGGTTTGTACACCTTGCTCAGTGGCGTGAACCGGCATTCTAC
TGCCATTGGCCGAGTATGGCTCTCGGTCATCTTCATCTTCAGAATCATGGTGCTGGTGGTGGCTGCAGAG
AGTGTGTGGGGTGATGAGAAATCTTCCTTCATCTGCAACACACTCCAGCCTGGCTGCAACAGCGTTTGCT
ATGACCAATTCTTCCCCATCTCCCATGTGCGGCTGTGGTCCCTGCAGCTCATCCTAGTTTCCACCCCAGC
TCTCCTCGTGGCCATGCACGTGGCTCACCAGCAACACATAGAGAAGAAAATGCTACGGCTTGAGGGCCAT
GGGGACCCCCTACACCTGGAGGAGGTGAAGAGGCACAAGGTCCACATCTCAGGGACACTGTGGTGGACCT
ATGTCATCAGCGTGGTGTTCCGGCTGTTGTTTGAGGCCGTCTTCATGTATGTCTTTTATCTGCTCTACCC
TGGCTATGCCATGGTGCGGCTGGTCAAGTGCGACGTCTACCCCTGCCCCAACACAGTGGACTGCTTCGTG
TCCCGCCCCACCGAGAAAACCGTCTTCACCGTCTTCATGCTAGCTGCCTCTGGCATCTGCATCATCCTCA
ATGTGGCCGAGGTGGTGTACCTCATCATCCGGGCCTGTGCCCGCCGAGCCCAGCGCCGCTCCAATCCACC
TTCCCGCAAGGGCTCGGGCTTCGGCCACCGCCTCTCACCTGAATACAAGCAGAATGAGATCAACAAGCTG
CTGAGTGAGCAGGATGGCTCCCTGAAAGACATACTGCGCCGCAGCCCTGGCACCGGGGCTGGGCTGGCTG
AAAAGAGCGACCGCTGCTCGGCCTGCGCGGATCCACCGGTCGCCACCATGGTGTCTAAGGGCGAAGAGCT
GATTAAGGAGAACATGCACATGAAGCTGTACATGGAGGGCACCGTGGACAACCATCACTTCAAGTGCACA
TCCGAGGGCGAAGGCAAGCCCTACGAGGGCACCCAGACCATGAGAATCAAGGTGGTCGAGGGCGGCCCTC
TCCCCTTCGCCTTCGACATCCTGGCTACTAGCTTCCTCTACGGCAGCAAGACCTTCATCAACCACACCCA
GGGCATCCCCGACTTCTTCAAGCAGTCCTTCCCTGAGGGCTTCACATGGGAGAGAGTCACCACATACGAA
GACGGGGGCGTGCTGACCGCTACCCAGGACACCAGCCTCCAGGACGGCTGCCTCATCTACAACGTCAAGA
TCAGAGGGGTGAACTTCACATCCAACGGCCCTGTGATGCAGAAGAAAACACTCGGCTGGGAGGCCTTCAC
CGAGACGCTGTACCCCGCTGACGGCGGCCTGGAAGGCAGAAACGACATGGCCCTGAAGCTCGTGGGCGGG
AGCCATCTGATCGCAAACGCCAAGACCACATATAGATCCAAGAAACCCGCTAAGAACCTCAAGATGCCTG
GCGTCTACTATGTGGACTACAGACTGGAAAGAATCAAGGAGGCCAACAACGAGACCTACGTCGAGCAGCA
CGAGGTGGCAGTGGCCAGATACTGCGACCTCCCTAGCAAACTGGGGCACAAGCTTAATTAAGCGGCCGCG
ACTCTAGATCATAATCAGCCATACCACATT
