>Addgene plasmid #55287 | mTagBFP2-Cx32-7 | addgene partial sequence | sequence record 149891 | mTagBFP-R 5'-gtgccctccatgtacagctt-3'
CTTAGACACCATGGTGGCGACCGGTGGATCCGCGCAGGCCGAGCAGCGGTCGCTCTTTTCAGCCAGCCCA
GCCCCGGTGCCAGGGCTGCGGCGCAGTATGTCTTTCAGGGAGCCATCCTGCTCACTCAGCAGCTTGTTGA
TCTCATTCTGCTTGTATTCAGGTGAGAGGCGGTGGCCGAAGCCCGAGCCCTTGCGGGAAGGTGGATTGGA
GCGGCGCTGGGCTCGGCGGGCACAGGCCCGGATGATGAGGTACACCACCTCGGCCACATTGAGGATGATG
CAGATGCCAGAGGCAGCTAGCATGAAGACGGTGAAGACGGTTTTCTCGGTGGGGCGGGACACGAAGCAGT
CCACTGTGTTGGGGCAGGGGTAGACGTCGCACTTGACCAGCCGCACCATGGCATAGCCAGGGTAGAGCAG
ATAAAAGACATACATGAAGACGGCCTCAAACAACAGCCGGAACACCACGCTGATGACATAGGTCCACCAC
AGTGTCCCTGAGATGTGGACCTTGTGCCTCTTCACCTCCTCCAGGTGTAGGGGGTCCCCATGGCCCTCAA
GCCGTAGCATTTTCTTCTCTATGTGTTGCTGGTGAGCCACGTGCATGGCCACGAGGAGAGCTGGGGTGGA
AACTAGGATGAGCTGCAGGGACCACAGCCGCACATGGGAGATGGGGAAGAATTGGTCATAGCAAACGCTG
TTGCAGCCAGGCTGGAGTGTGTTGCAGATGAAGGAAGATTTCTCATCACCCCACACACTCTCTGCAGCCA
CCACCAGCACCATGATTCTGAAGATGAAGATGACCGAGAGCC
